>Addgene plasmid #18740 | pLPC 12S E1A | addgene partial sequence | sequence record 24652 | CMV-F 5'-CGCAAATGGGCGGTAGGCGTG-3'
NNNNNNNNNNNNGNNNAGCTCTCTGGCTAACTAGAGAACCCACTGCTTACTGGCTTATCGAAATTAATAC
GACTCACTATAGGGAGACCCAAGCTTGGTACCGAGCTCGGATCCCGGGGGACTTTGACCGTTTACGTGGA
GACTCGCCCAGGTGTTTTTCTCAGGTGTTTTCCGCGTTCCGGGTCAAAGTTGGCGTTTTATTATTATAGT
CAGCTGACGTGTAGTGTATTTATACCCGGTGAGTTCCTCAAGAGGCCACTCTTGAGTGCCAGCGAGTAGA
GTTTTCTCCTCCGAGCCGCTCCGACACCGGGACTGAAAATGAGACATATTATCTGCCACGGAGGTGTTAT
TACCGAAGAAATGGCCGCCAGTCTTTTGGACCAGCTGATCGAAGAGGTACTGGCTGATAATCTTCCACCT
CCTAGCCATTTTGAACCACCTACCCTTCACGAACTGTATGATTTAGACGTGACGGCCCCCGAAGATCCCA
ACGAGGAGGCGGTTTCGCAGATTTTTCCCGACTCTGTAATGTTGGCGGTGCAGGAAGGGATTGACTTACT
CACTTTTCCGCCGGCGCCCGGTTCTCCGGAGCCGCCTCACCTTTCCCGGCAGCCCGAGCAGCCGGAGCAG
AGAGCCTTGGGTCCCGTNNTGCNNACCNNNNCNGTACCGGAGGTGATCGATNNNNNNTGCCACGAGGCTG
GCTTTCCACCCAGTGACGACGAGGATGAAGAGGGTCCTGTGTCTGAACCTGAGCCTGAGCCCGAGCCAGA
ANCGGAGCCTGCAAGACCTACCCGCCGTCCTAAAATGGCGCCNGCTATCCTGAGACGCCCGACATCACCT
GTGTCTAGAAGAATGCCNNN
