[The description below was written by a language model from this plasmid's Addgene catalogue record.]
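Description:
pLPC 12S E1A is a retroviral mammalian expression plasmid built on the pLPC backbone (about 5.8 kb without insert). It is maintained in E. coli as a high-copy plasmid under ampicillin selection, and it carries a puromycin marker so that transduced or transfected mammalian cells can be selected. As a retroviral vector it is meant to be introduced into a packaging cell line to produce virus that stably delivers the cassette into target cells. The record provides no feature table, so the LTRs, packaging signal and bacterial origin are not individually documented here.

The payload is an approximately 970 bp insert encoding the 12S form of adenovirus E1A, the product of the smaller of the two major early E1A splice variants. It was cloned as a BamHI fragment, with both BamHI sites retained, which means the fragment could in principle have inserted in either orientation; the record does not comment on this. The promoter driving E1A is not explicitly stated, although a CMV forward primer is listed for sequencing from the 5′ side, suggesting that a CMV promoter lies upstream of the cloning site. No epitope tags or reporters are recorded.

E1A is a viral oncoprotein that binds RB family proteins and other cellular regulators. The associated publication concerns the induction of p53 and chemosensitivity by E1A and by E1A mutants unable to bind the RB-related proteins. This construct is therefore suited to stable E1A expression in mammalian cells for studies of oncogene-driven p53 activation, apoptosis and drug sensitivity, probably as the wild-type reference for such mutants.
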