Addgene plasmid #18740: pLPC 12S E1A
Depositing lab: Scott Lowe. Depositing organization: Cold Spring Harbor Laboratory. Publication: Selective induction of p53 and chemosensitivity in RB-deficient cells by E1A mutants unable to bind the RB-related proteins. Samuelson AV, Lowe SW. Proc Natl Acad Sci U S A. 1997 Oct 28. 94(22):12094-9. 10.1073/pnas.94.22.12094 PubMed 9342368.
Backbone
  Vector backbone: pLPC
  Backbone manufacturer: Jay Morgenstern
  Backbone size w/o insert (bp): 5763
  Vector type: Mammalian Expression, Retroviral
  Selectable markers: Puromycin
Growth in bacteria
  Bacterial resistance: Ampicillin, 100 μg/mL
  Growth temperature: 37°C
  Growth strain: DH5alpha
  Copy number: High Copy
Gene/Insert
  Gene/Insert name: 12S E1A (alt name: E1A 12S)
  Species: adenovirus
  Insert size (bp): 973
  GenBank ID: AAQ72378
  Cloning method: Restriction Enzyme; 5′ cloning site BamHI (not destroyed); 3′ cloning site BamHI (not destroyed)
  Sequencing primers: 5′ CMV-F
Resource information
  A portion of this plasmid was derived from a plasmid made by: Jay Morgenstern
Terms and licenses: Academic/Nonprofit Terms; Industry Terms: Not Available to Industry
How to cite: pLPC 12S E1A was a gift from Scott Lowe (Addgene plasmid # 18740 ; http://n2t.net/addgene:18740 ; RRID:Addgene_18740)
